>Addgene plasmid #80416 | DT12A | addgene full sequence | sequence record 457373 | Addgene NGS Result
GGGGCTGGCTTAACTATGCGGCATCAGAGCAGATTGTACTGAGAGTGCACCATATGGACATATTGTCGTT
AGAACGCGGCTACAATTAATACATAACCTTATGTATCATACACATACGATTTAGGTGACACTATAGAACT
CGAGCGCAGGCGCAGTGGAAGGAGGATGGCCGCGCGCGCTGCCAGCCCAGCCCCCTCTTCTCGACGCTCG
GTGGCACAGCTGGGCCACAGCTGGGCGGGGGCGGTGCCTCCGGGTGGCCCGCTCGCCCTCCTATTGGCCG
GACGCCAAAGCCCCGCCCCGTGGCTTTTCCTCCCCCAACCCTGATTCGGCCGCTTCGCATCCCGCTAGCT
CCTCCCAGACCTTCGGCCGCCTCCACACGCCTCCGGATTGGCCCGCTGCGGAGCCTCCGGCCCACAACGC
AAACCGCGGACACTGTGGAGTCCAGAGCTTTGGGCAGATGGAGGGCCTTTTATTCGCGAGGGTCGGGGGT
GGGGGTCCTAGGTGGGGACAGACAATAGATACCGAGGAATGTCGGGGTCTCAGTGCATCCAAAACGTGGA
TTGGGGTTGTTGGGGGTCCTGTAGCCTGTCAGCGAGTCGGAGGACGAGGTCAATAAATATCCAAACCGCC
GAAGCGGGCGGGGCCGGCTGGGGCTCCGAGAGCAGCGCAAGTGAGGAGGGGGGCGCGGGATCCCCGAAAA
AGCGGGTTTGGCAAAAGCAAATTTCCCGAGTAAGCAGGCAGAGATCGCGCCAGACGCTCCCCAGAGCAGG
GCGTCATGCACAAGAAAGCTTTGCACTTTGCGAACCAACGATAGGTGGGGGTGCGTGGAGGATGGAACAC
GGACGGCCCGGCTTGCTGCCTTCCCAGGCCTGCAGTTTGCCCATCCACGTCAGGGCCTCAGCCTGGCCGA
AAGAAAGAAATGGTCTGTGATCCCCCGTCGAGCAGCAGCAGCAGCAGCAGCAGCAGCAGCAGCAGCAGTC
GACATTCCCGGCTACAAGGACCCTTCGAGCCCCGTTCGCCGGCCGCGGACCCGGCCCCTCCCTCCCCGGC
CGCTAGGGGGCGGGCCCGGATCACAGGACTGGAGCTGGGCGGAGACCCACGCTCGGAGCGGTTGTGAACT
GGCAGGCGGTGGGCGCGGCTTCTGTGCCGTGCCCCGGGCACTCAGTCTTCCAACGGGGCCCCGGAGTCGA
AGACAGTTCTAGGGTTCAGGGAGCGCGGGCGGCTCCTGGGCGGCGCCAGACTGCGGTGAGTTGGCCGGCG
TGGGCCACCAACCCAATGCAGCCCAGGGCGGCGGCACGAGACAGAACAACGGCGAACAGGAGCAGGGAAA
GCGCCTCCGATAGGCCAGGCCTAGGGACCTGCGGGGAGAGGGCGAGGTCAACACCCGGCATGGGCCTCTG
ATTGGCTCCTGGGACTCGCCCCGCCTACGCCCATAGGTGGGCCCGCACTCTTCCCTGCGCCCCGCCCCCG
CCCCAACAGCCTACAGCTGTTGTTAGTCCACTCGCACGCCTCGAATCCCGTCCGAACTCGTCATTGGCTG
CTTCCTAGCGGCCTGTGTTGATTGGCTGCCCGAAGATCCGCCCTCCTGCCGTGGGCCCAGCCCCGCAAAT
GCGCAGCTAAGCGGGTGGCACGGGGCGGGTGGAGCGCGGGGCGCGACGGCGGAGGGGGGCGTGGGCAGCC
GGACGTACCCTGGCAGGGAGCAGCAGGTGGCGGCGGTGCATGGGGCCTGGCCCCACCAGCGGGCACTGGC
CCACAGCCACGGCCGGGGGGCCATCTAGCTGGAGAGAGAAGGGACAGGTGACCCGATCGGAGCCCAGCCC
AGCCCTCAGCGGTGGGGCGAGAGACAGCGAGGGGAATCGAGGTTGGGGAGGTTATCTAGGGAGATCCCGG
AGGGAATCTGGTGAGGCCTGAACGGAGGGAGATCTGGGGCTGAATAAAGGGCTTCTGCCCTCTAAAGTCG
CAAAGACGTAGGGTGAGCCCTATATCTGGACGGGGAGACCAGGAGCCAGGGAGGGGATCTGCAGAATGGG
CAGCAGGTCTGAGGCAGGGGAAAGAGAGGGGTCTTACATGGGAAGGTGGATCCGTGGCCCGGGGACTGGG
GACCCCCGTGACAGCTGGAAGGAGAAGAAAGAGGCATAGGGCGCGTGGAGGGGCGAAGGAGGGCGGTGGC
GCGGCGTGCCCCAGCGTGGGTCCCTTCCCTCCTCCAGGTGTCTATACACGCCCCGCGGAGCAGACGGCCC
ACCTCCTCCCGGTCCTCCGGGGAAGGGGACACATGAGGGACTCACCTGTGGCTCCCTCTGCCTGCAGCAA
CTCCATCCGCTCCTGCAACTGCCGGACGTGTGCCTCTAGGTCCCGGTTCCGAGCCTCTGCCTCGCGTAGT
TGACTGTGGGGAGGTAAGGACGGTGAGTCCGTCCGGGCCGGACGAGAGGGGCTGCCAAGGGTTGCCACCG
GCCCGCATCCCGGCCCCGGCCCCGGCCCCGATCCCGACCTGGCGAAGTTCTGGTTGTCCGTGCGGATGGC
CTCCATCTCCCGGCTCAGGCTCTGCCGGGTGAGCACCTCCTCCTCCAGGGCTTCCTGGAGCTCCCGCAGC
GTCACCTCGGCCTCAGCCTGATCTGAGTCCGGTAGCGCTAGCGGATCTGACGGTTCACTAAACCAGCTCT
GCTTATATAGACCTCCCACCGTACACGCCTACCGCCCATTTGCGTCAATGGGGCGGAGTTGTTACGACAT
TTTGGAAAGTCCCGTTGATTTTGGTGCCAAAACAAACTCCCATTGACGTCAATGGGGTGGAGACTTGGAA
ATCCCCGTGAGTCAAACCGCTATCCACGCCCATTGATGTACTGCCAAAACCGCATCACCATGGTAATAGC
GATGACTAATACGTAGATGTACTGCCAAGTAGGAAAGTCCCATAAGGTCATGTACTGGGCATAATGCCAG
GCGGGCCATTTACCGTCATTGACGTCAATAGGGGGCGTACTTGGCATATGATACACTTGATGTACTGCCA
AGTGGGCAGTTTACCGTAAATACTCCACCCATTGACGTCAATGGAAAGTCCCTATTGGCGTTACTATGGG
AACATACGTCATTATTGACGTCAATGGGCGGGGGTCGTTGGGCGGTCAGCCAGGCGGGCCATTTACCGTA
AGTTATGTAACGCGGAACTCCATATATGGGCTATGAACTAATGACCCCGTAATTGATTACTATTAGGGTA
CCGAGCTCGAATTCATCGATGATATCAGATCTGCCGGTCTCCCTATAGTGAGTCGTATTAATTTCGATAA
GCCAGGTTAACCTGCATTAATGAATCGGCCAACGCGCGGGGAGAGGCGGTTTGCGTATTGGGCGCTCTTC
CGCTTCCTCGCTCACTGACTCGCTGCGCTCGGTCGTTCGGCTGCGGCGAGCGGTATCAGCTCACTCAAAG
GCGGTAATACGGTTATCCACAGAATCAGGGGATAACGCAGGAAAGAACATGTGAGCAAAAGGCCAGCAAA
AGGCCAGGAACCGTAAAAAGGCCGCGTTGCTGGCGTTTTTCCATAGGCTCCGCCCCCCTGACGAGCATCA
CAAAAATCGACGCTCAAGTCAGAGGTGGCGAAACCCGACAGGACTATAAAGATACCAGGCGTTTCCCCCT
GGAAGCTCCCTCGTGCGCTCTCCTGTTCCGACCCTGCCGCTTACCGGATACCTGTCCGCCTTTCTCCCTT
CGGGAAGCGTGGCGCTTTCTCATAGCTCACGCTGTAGGTATCTCAGTTCGGTGTAGGTCGTTCGCTCCAA
GCTGGGCTGTGTGCACGAACCCCCCGTTCAGCCCGACCGCTGCGCCTTATCCGGTAACTATCGTCTTGAG
TCCAACCCGGTAAGACACGACTTATCGCCACTGGCAGCAGCCACTGGTAACAGGATTAGCAGAGCGAGGT
ATGTAGGCGGTGCTACAGAGTTCTTGAAGTGGTGGCCTAACTACGGCTACACTAGAAGAACAGTATTTGG
TATCTGCGCTCTGCTGAAGCCAGTTACCTTCGGAAAAAGAGTTGGTAGCTCTTGATCCGGCAAACAAACC
ACCGCTGGTAGCGGTGGTTTTTTTGTTTGCAAGCAGCAGATTACGCGCAGAAAAAAAGGATCTCAAGAAG
ATCCTTTGATCTTTTCTACGGGGTCTGACGCTCAGTGGAACGAAAACTCACGTTAAGGGATTTTGGTCAT
GAGATTATCAAAAAGGATCTTCACCTAGATCCTTTTAAATTAAAAATGAAGTTTTAAATCAATCTAAAGT
ATATATGAGTAAACTTGGTCTGACAGTTACCAATGCTTAATCAGTGAGGCACCTATCTCAGCGATCTGTC
TATTTCGTTCATCCATAGTTGCCTGACTCCCCGTCGTGTAGATAACTACGATACGGGAGGGCTTACCATC
TGGCCCCAGTGCTGCAATGATACCGCGAGACCCACGCTCACCGGCTCCAGATTTATCAGCAATAAACCAG
CCAGCCGGAAGGGCCGAGCGCAGAAGTGGTCCTGCAACTTTATCCGCCTCCATCCAGTCTATTAATTGTT
GCCGGGAAGCTAGAGTAAGTAGTTCGCCAGTTAATAGTTTGCGCAACGTTGTTGCCATTGCTACAGGCAT
CGTGGTGTCACGCTCGTCGTTTGGTATGGCTTCATTCAGCTCCGGTTCCCAACGATCAAGGCGAGTTACA
TGATCCCCCATGTTGTGCAAAAAAGCGGTTAGCTCCTTCGGTCCTCCGATCGTTGTCAGAAGTAAGTTGG
CCGCAGTGTTATCACTCATGGTTATGGCAGCACTGCATAATTCTCTTACTGTCATGCCATCCGTAAGATG
CTTTTCTGTGACTGGTGAGTACTCAACCAAGTCATTCTGAGAATAGTGTATGCGGCGACCGAGTTGCTCT
TGCCCGGCGTCAATACGGGATAATACCGCGCCACATAGCAGAACTTTAAAAGTGCTCATCATTGGAAAAC
GTTCTTCGGGGCGAAAACTCTCAAGGATCTTACCGCTGTTGAGATCCAGTTCGATGTAACCCACTCGTGC
ACCCAACTGATCTTCAGCATCTTTTACTTTCACCAGCGTTTCTGGGTGAGCAAAAACAGGAAGGCAAAAT
GCCGCAAAAAAGGGAATAAGGGCGACACGGAAATGTTGAATACTCATACTCTTCCTTTTTCAATATTATT
GAAGCATTTATCAGGGTTATTGTCTCATGAGCGGATACATATTTGAATGTATTTAGAAAAATAAACAAAT
AGGGGTTCCGCGCACATTTCCCCGAAAAGTGCCACCTGACGTCTAAGAAACCATTATTATCATGACATTA
ACCTATAAAAATAGGCGTATCACGAGGCCCTTTCGTCTCGCGCGTTTCGGTGATGACGGTGAAAACCTCT
GACACATGCAGCTCCCGGAGACGGTCACAGCTTGTCTGTAAGCGGATGCCGGGAGCAGACAAGCCCGTCA
GGGCGCGTCAGCGGGTGTTGGCGGGTGTC
Features (pLannotate 1.2.2; 12 found; start..end, strand, type, name):
      5..56      +  misc_feature   bom (fragment): basis of mobility region from pBR322
    119..137     +  promoter       SP6 promoter: promoter for bacteriophage SP6 RNA polymerase
   2610..2632    -  misc_feature   MCS (fragment): multiple cloning site
   2655..2858    -  promoter       CMV promoter: human cytomegalovirus (CMV) immediate early promoter
   2859..3162    -  enhancer       CMV enhancer: human cytomegalovirus immediate early enhancer
   3216..3234    -  misc_feature   MCS (fragment): pUC18/19 multiple cloning site
   3262..3280    -  promoter       T7 promoter: promoter for bacteriophage T7 RNA polymerase
   3302..3355    -  CDS            lacI (fragment): lac repressor; lacI; The lac repressor binds to the lac operator to inhibit transcription in E. coli. This inhibition can be relieved by adding lactose or isopropyl-β-D-thiogalactopyranoside (IPTG).
   3538..4126    -  rep_origin     ori: high-copy-number ColE1/pMB1/pBR322/pUC origin of replication
   4297..5157    -  CDS            AmpR: β-lactamase; bla; confers resistance to ampicillin, carbenicillin, and related antibiotics
   5158..5262    -  promoter       AmpR promoter: bla
   5357..5392    +  CDS            rop (fragment): Rop protein, which maintains plasmids at low copy number; rop
