>Addgene plasmid #80416 | DT12A | analyzer sequence | sequence record 151404
TTAACCTGGCTTATCGAAATTAATACGACTCACTATAGGGAGACCGGCAGATCTGATATCATCGATGAAT
TCGAGCTCGGTACCCTAATAGTAATCAATTACGGGGTCATTAGTTCATAGCCCATATATGGAGTTCCGCG
TTACATAACTTACGGTAAATGGCCCGCCTGGCTGACCGCCCAACGACCCCCGCCCATTGACGTCAATAAT
GACGTATGTTCCCATAGTAACGCCAATAGGGACTTTCCATTGACGTCAATGGGTGGAGTATTTACGGTAA
ACTGCCCACTTGGCAGTACATCAAGTGTATCATATGCCAAGTACGCCCCCTATTGACGTCAATGACGGTA
AATGGCCCGCCTGGCATTATGCCCAGTACATGACCTTATGGGACTTTCCTACTTGGCAGTACATCTACGT
ATTAGTCATCGCTATTACCATGGTGATGCGGTTTTGGCAGTACATCAATGGGCGTGGATAGCGGTTTGAC
TCACGGGGATTTCCAAGTCTCCACCCCATTGACGTCAATGGGAGTTTGTTTTGGCACCAAAATCAACGGG
ACTTTCCAAAATGTCGTAACAACTCCGCCCCATTGACGCAAATGGGCGGTAGGCGTGTACGGTGGGAGGT
CTATATAAGCAGAGCTGGTTTAGTGAACCGTCAGATCCGCTAGCGCTACCGGACTCAGATCAGGCTGAGG
CCGAGGTGACGCTGCGGGAGCTCCAGGAAGCCCTGGAGGAGGAGGTGCTCACCCGGCAGAGCCTGAGCCG
GGAGATGGAGGCCATCCGCACGGACAACCAGAACTTCGCCAGGTCGGGATCGGGGCCGGGGCCGGGGCCG
GGATGCGGGCCGGTGGCAACCCTTGGCAGCCCCTCTCGTCCGGCCCGGACGGACTCACCGTCCTTACCTC
CCCACAGTCAACTACGCGAGGCAGAGGCTCGGAACCGGGACCTAGAGGCACACGTCCGGCAGTTGCAGGA
GCGGATGGAGTTGCTGCAGGCAGAGGGAGCCACAGGTGAGTCCCTCATGTGTCCCCTTCCCCGGAGGACC
GGGAGGAGGTGGGCCGTCTGCTCCGCGGGGCGTGTATAGACACCTGGAGGAGGGAAGGGACCCACGCTGG
GGCACGCCGCGCCACCGCCCTCCTTCGCCCCTCCACGCGCCCTATGCCTCTTTCTTCTCCTTCCAGCTGT
CACGGGGGTCCCCAGTCCCCGGGCCACGGATCCACCTTCCCATGTAAGACCCCTCTCTTTCCCCTGCCTC
AGACCTGCTGCCCATTCTGCAGATCCCCTCCCTGGCTCCTGGTCTCCCCGTCCAGATATAGGGCTCACCC
TACGTCTTTGCGACTTTAGAGGGCAGAAGCCCTTTATTCAGCCCCAGATCTCCCTCCGTTCAGGCCTCAC
CAGATTCCCTCCGGGATCTCCCTAGATAACCTCCCCAACCTCGATTCCGCTCGCTGTCTCTCGCCCCACC
GCTGAGGGCTGGGCTGGGCTCCGATCGGGTCACCTGTCCCTTCTCTCTCCAGCTAGATGGCCCCCCGGCC
GTGGCTGTGGGCCAGTGCCCGCTGGTGGGGCCAGGCCCCATGCACCGCCGCCACCTGCTGCTCCCTGCCA
GGGTACGTCCGGCTGCCCACGCCCCCCTCCGCCGTCGCGCCCCGCGCTCCACCCGCCCCGTGCCACCCGC
TTAGCTGCGCATTTGCGGGGCTGGGCCCACGGCAGGAGGGCGGATCTTCGGGCAGCCAATCAACACAGGC
CGCTAGGAAGCAGCCAATGACGAGTTCGGACGGGATTCGAGGCGTGCGAGTGGACTAACAACAGCTGTAG
GCTGTTGGGGCGGGGGCGGGGCGCAGGGAAGAGTGCGGGCCCACCTATGGGCGTAGGCGGGGCGAGTCCC
AGGAGCCAATCAGAGGCCCATGCCGGGTGTTGACCTCGCCCTCTCCCCGCAGGTCCCTAGGCCTGGCCTA
TCGGAGGCGCTTTCCCTGCTCCTGTTCGCCGTTGTTCTGTCTCGTGCCGCCGCCCTGGGCTGCATTGGGT
TGGTGGCCCACGCCGGCCAACTCACCGCAGTCTGGCGCCGCCCAGGAGCCGCCCGCGCTCCCTGAACCCT
AGAACTGTCTTCGACTCCGGGGCCCCGTTGGAAGACTGAGTGCCCGGGGCACGGCACAGAAGCCGCGCCC
ACCGCCTGCCAGTTCACAACCGCTCCGAGCGTGGGTCTCCGCCCAGCTCCAGTCCTGTGATCCGGGCCCG
CCCCCTAGCGGCCGGGGAGGGAGGGGCCGGGTCCGCGGCCGGCGAACGGGGCTCGAAGGGTCCTTGTAGC
CGGGAATGTCGACTGCTGCTGCTGCTGCTGCTGCTGCTGCTGCTGCTGTCGACGGGGGATCACAGACCAT
TTCTTTCTTTCGGCCAGGCTGAGGCCCTGACGTGGATGGGCAAACTGCAGGCCTGGGAAGGCAGCAAGCC
GGGCCGTCCGTGTTCCATCCTCCACGCACCCCCACCTATCGTTGGTTCGCAAAGTGCAAAGCTTTCTTGT
GCATGACGCCCTGCTCTGGGGAGCGTCTGGCGCGATCTCTGCCTGCTTACTCGGGAAATTTGCTTTTGCC
AAACCCGCTTTTTCGGGGATCCCGCGCCCCCCTCCTCACTTGCGCTGCTCTCGGAGCCCCAGCCGGCTCC
GCCCGCTTCGGCGGTTTGGATATTTATTGACCTCGTCCTCCGACTCGCTGACAGGCTACAGGACCCCCAA
CAACCCCAATCCACGTTTTGGATGCACTGAGACCCCGACATTCCTCGGTATTTATTGTCTGTCCCCACCT
AGGACCCCCACCCCCGACCCTCGCGAATAAAAGGCCCTCCATCTGCCCAAAGCTCTGGACTCCACAGTGT
CCGCGGTTTGCGTTGTGGGCCGGAGCTCCGCAGCGGGCCAATCCGGAGGCGTGTGGAGGCGGCCGAAGGT
CTGGGAGGAGCTAGCGGGATGCGAAGCGGCCGAATCAGGGTTGGGGGAGGAAAAGCCACGGGGCGGGGCT
TTGGCGTCCGGCCAATAGGAGGGCGAGCGGGCCACCCGGAGGCACCGCCCCCGCCCAGCTGTGGCCCAGC
TGTGCCACCGAGCGTCGAGAAGAGGGGGCTGGGCTGGCAGCGCGCGCGGCCATCCTCCTTCCACTGCGCC
TGCGCTCGAGTTCTATAGTGTCACCTAAATCGTATGTGTATGATACATAAGGTTATGTATTAATTGTAGC
CGCGTTCTAACGACAATATGTCCATATGGTGCACTCTCAGTACAATCTGCTCTGATGCCGCATAGTTAAG
CCAGCCCCGACACCCGCCAACACCCGCTGACGCGCCCTGACGGGCTTGTCTGCTCCCGGCATCCGCTTAC
AGACAAGCTGTGACCGTCTCCGGGAGCTGCATGTGTCAGAGGTTTTCACCGTCATCACCGAAACGCGCGA
GACGAAAGGGCCTCGTGATACGCCTATTTTTATAGGTTAATGTCATGATAATAATGGTTTCTTAGACGTC
AGGTGGCACTTTTCGGGGAAATGTGCGCGGAACCCCTATTTGTTTATTTTTCTAAATACATTCAAATATG
TATCCGCTCATGAGACAATAACCCTGATAAATGCTTCAATAATATTGAAAAAGGAAGAGTATGAGTATTC
AACATTTCCGTGTCGCCCTTATTCCCTTTTTTGCGGCATTTTGCCTTCCTGTTTTTGCTCACCCAGAAAC
GCTGGTGAAAGTAAAAGATGCTGAAGATCAGTTGGGTGCACGAGTGGGTTACATCGAACTGGATCTCAAC
AGCGGTAAGATCCTTGAGAGTTTTCGCCCCGAAGAACGTTTTCCAATGATGAGCACTTTTAAAGTTCTGC
TATGTGGCGCGGTATTATCCCGTATTGACGCCGGGCAAGAGCAACTCGGTCGCCGCATACACTATTCTCA
GAATGACTTGGTTGAGTACTCACCAGTCACAGAAAAGCATCTTACGGATGGCATGACAGTAAGAGAATTA
TGCAGTGCTGCCATAAGCATGAGTGATAACACTGCGGCCAACTTACTTCTGACAACGATCGGAGGACCGA
AGGAGCTAACCGCTTTTTTTCACAACATGGGGGATCATGTAACTCGCCTTGATCGTTGGGAACCGGAGCT
GAATGAAGCCATACCAAACGACGAGCGTGACACCACGATGCCTGTAGCAATGGCAACAACGTTGCGCAAA
CTATTAACTGGCGAACTACTTACTCTAGCTTCCCGGCAACAATTAATAGACTGGATGGAGGCGGATAAAG
TTGCAGGACCACTTCTGCGCTCGGCCCTTCCGGCTGGCTGGTTTATTGCTGATAAATCTGGAGCCGGTGA
GCGTGGGTCTCGCGGTATCATTGCAGCACTGGGGCCAGATGGTAAGCCCTCCCGTATCGTAGTTATCTAC
ACGACGGGCAGTCAGGCAACTATGGATGAACGAAATAGACAGATCGCTGAGATAGGTGCCTCACTGATTA
AGCATTGGTAACTGTCAGACCAAGTTTACTCATATATACTTTAGATTGATTTAAAACTTCATTTTTAATT
TAAAAGGATCTAGGTGAAGATCCTTTTTGATAATCTCATGACCAAAATCCCTTAACGTGAGTTTTCGTTC
CACTGAGCGTCAGACCCCGTAGAAAAGATCAAAGGATCTTCTTGAGATCCTTTTTTTCTGCGCGTAATCT
GCTGCTTGCAAACAAAAAAACCACCGCTACCAGCGGTGGTTTGTTTGCCGGATCAAGAGCTACCAACTCT
TTTTCCGAAGGTAACTGGCTTCAGCAGAGCGCAGATACCAAATACTGTCCTTCTAGTGTAGCCGTAGTTA
GGCCACCACTTCAAGAACTCTGTAGCACCGCCTACATACCTCGCTCTGCTAATCCTGTTACCAGTGGCTG
CTGCCAGTGGCGATAAGTCGTGTCTTACCGGGTTGGACTCAAGACGATAGTTACCGGATAAGGCGCAGCG
GTCGGGCTGAACGGGGGGTTCGTGCACACAGCCCAGCTTGGAGCGAACGACCTACACCGAACTGAGATAC
CTACAGCGTGAGCATTGAGAAAGCGCCACGCTTCCCGAAGGGAGAAAGGCGGACAGGTATCCGGTAAGCG
GCAGGGTCGGAACAGGAGAGCGCACGAGGGAGCTTCCAGGGGGGAACGCCTGGTATCTTTATAGTCCTGT
CGGGTTTCGCCACCTCTGACTTGAGCGTCGATTTTTGTGATGCTCGTCAGGGGGGCCGAGCCTATGGAAA
AACGCCAGCAACGCGGCCTTTTTACGGTTCCTGGCCTTTTGCTGGCCTTTTGCTCACATGTTCTTTCCTG
CGTTATCCCCTGATTCTGTGGATAACCGTATTACCGCCTTTGAGTGAGCTGATACCGCTCGCCGCAGCCG
AACGACCGAGCGCAGCGAGTCAGTGAGCGAGGAAGCGGAAGAGCGCCCAATACGCAAACCGCCTCTCCCC
GCGCGTTGGCCGATTCATTAATGCAGG
Features (pLannotate 1.2.2; 13 found; start..end, strand, type, name):
     21..39      +  promoter       T7 promoter: promoter for bacteriophage T7 RNA polymerase
     67..85      +  misc_feature   MCS (fragment): pUC18/19 multiple cloning site
    139..442     +  enhancer       CMV enhancer: human cytomegalovirus immediate early enhancer
    443..646     +  promoter       CMV promoter: human cytomegalovirus (CMV) immediate early promoter
    669..691     +  misc_feature   MCS (fragment): multiple cloning site
    697..1050    +  CDS            DMPK (fragment): DMPK_HUMAN - Also known as DM1PK, MDPK. Experimental evidence at protein level: Swiss-Prot protein existence level 1. Non-receptor serine/threonine protein kinase which is necessary for the maintenance of skeletal muscle structure and function. May play a role in myocyte differentiation and survival by regulating the integrity of the nuclear envelope and the expression of muscle-specific genes. May also phosphorylate PPP1R12A and inhibit the myosin phosphatase activity to regulate myosin phosphorylation. Also critical to the modulation of cardiac contractility and to the maintenance of proper
   3162..3180    -  promoter       SP6 promoter: promoter for bacteriophage SP6 RNA polymerase
   3243..3294    -  misc_feature   bom (fragment): basis of mobility region from pBR322
   3396..3431    -  CDS            rop (fragment): Rop protein, which maintains plasmids at low copy number; rop
   3526..3630    +  promoter       AmpR promoter: bla
   3631..4491    +  CDS            AmpR: β-lactamase; bla; confers resistance to ampicillin, carbenicillin, and related antibiotics
   4662..5250    +  rep_origin     ori: high-copy-number ColE1/pMB1/pBR322/pUC origin of replication
   5433..5486    +  CDS            lacI (fragment): lac repressor; lacI; The lac repressor binds to the lac operator to inhibit transcription in E. coli. This inhibition can be relieved by adding lactose or isopropyl-β-D-thiogalactopyranoside (IPTG).
