[The description below was written by a language model from this plasmid's Addgene catalogue record and pLannotate feature annotations shown in this document.]
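Description:
DT12A is a mammalian expression plasmid of about 5.5 kb built on the small sp72 cloning backbone. It is propagated in E. coli from a high-copy ColE1/pUC-type origin and selected with ampicillin through the β-lactamase gene and its native promoter. The backbone's opposing T7 and SP6 bacteriophage promoters flank the cloning region. Short annotated fragments of bom, rop and lacI are backbone remnants and not functional elements.

The payload is a roughly 3.2 kb human DMPK genomic segment spanning exons 11–15, with 12 CTG repeats placed at the natural repeat site in exon 15. It sits downstream of the human cytomegalovirus immediate early enhancer and promoter, so transfected mammalian cells transcribe a DMPK minigene RNA carrying 12 CUG repeats. The backbone notes describe interrupted repeat arrays made by concatemerising blocks of 20 CTGs via ligated SalI/XhoI ends. That comment appears to concern how longer repeat tracts are built and does not obviously apply to this 12-repeat insert. No polyadenylation signal is annotated in either table, and the record does not say which one is used.

Two feature tables are supplied, one from a full sequencing result and one from the depositor-derived sequence. They show the same layout in opposite orientations and differ by two nucleotides. Only the depositor-derived table annotates any of the insert, a DMPK coding fragment just after the CMV promoter, and most of the genomic segment is unannotated in both. The depositor states that the discrepancies between the sequences do not affect function. The associated work concerns muscleblind proteins and the regulation of alternative splicing, so the construct is presumably used to express short-repeat DMPK RNA in such studies, although the record does not spell out this role.
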