Addgene plasmid #80416: DT12A
Purpose: Expresses 12 CUG repeats in the context of human DMPK genomic segment containing exons 11-15 with repeats inserted at site in exon 15 that contains the repeats
Depositing lab: Thomas Cooper. Depositing organization: Baylor College of Medicine. Publication: Muscleblind proteins regulate alternative splicing. Ho TH, Charlet-B N, Poulos MG, Singh G, Swanson MS, Cooper TA. EMBO J. 2004 Aug 4;23(15):3103-12. Epub 2004 Jul 15. 10.1038/sj.emboj.7600300 PubMed 15257297.
Backbone
  Vector backbone: sp72
  Backbone size w/o insert (bp): 2400
  Total vector size (bp): 5487
  Modifications to backbone: the interrupted repeats contain 20 CTGs with TCGAC interruptions where SalI and XhoI sites were ligated to concatermize the sets of 20 repeats
  Vector type: Mammalian Expression
Growth in bacteria
  Bacterial resistance: Ampicillin, 100 μg/mL
  Growth temperature: 37°C
  Growth strain: DH5alpha
  Copy number: High Copy
Gene/Insert
  Gene/Insert name: human DMPK exons 11-15 with 12 CTG repeats
  Species: H. sapiens (human)
  Insert size (bp): 3162
  Entrez Gene: DMPK (a.k.a. DM, DM1, DM1PK, DMK, MDPK, MT-PK)
Terms and licenses: Academic/Nonprofit Terms; Industry Terms: Not Available to Industry
Depositor comments: Please note that there are some discrepancies between Addgene's quality control sequences and the depositor's sequence. The depositor noted that these discrepancies do NOT affect plasmid function.
How to cite: DT12A was a gift from Thomas Cooper (Addgene plasmid # 80416 ; http://n2t.net/addgene:80416 ; RRID:Addgene_80416)
