>Addgene plasmid #80416 | DT12A | addgene partial sequence | sequence record 156730 | CMV-F 5'-CGCAAATGGGCGGTAGGCGTG-3'
CTGGTTTAGTGAACCGTCAGATCCGCTAGCGCTACCGGACTCAGATCAGGCTGAGGCCGAGGTGACGCTG
CGGGAGCTCCAGGAAGCCCTGGAGGAGGAGGTGCTCACCCGGCAGAGCCTGAGCCGGGAGATGGAGGCCA
TCCGCACGGACAACCAGAACTTCGCCAGGTCGGGATCGGGGCCGGGGCCGGGGCCGGGATGCGGGCCGGT
GGCAACCCTTGGCAGCCCCTCTCGTCCGGCCCGGACGGACTCACCGTCCTTACCTCCCCACAGTCAACTA
CGCGAGGCAGAGGCTCGGAACCGGGACCTAGAGGCACACGTCCGGCAGTTGCAGGAGCGGATGGAGTTGC
TGCAGGCAGAGGGAGCCACAGGTGAGTCCCTCATGTGTCCCCTTCCCCGGAGGACCGGGAGGAGGTGGGC
CGTCTGCTCCGCGGGGCGTGTATAGACACCTGGAGGAGGGAAGGGACCCACGCTGGGGCACGCCGCGCCA
CCGCCCTCCTTCGCCCCTCCACGCGCCCTATGCCTCTTTCTTCTCCTTCCAGCTGTCACGGGGGTCCCCA
GTCCCCGGGCCACGGATCCACCTTCCCATGTAAGACCCCTCTCTTTCCCCTGCCTCAGACCTGCTGCCCA
TTCTGCAGATCCCCTCCCTGGCTCCTGGTCTCCCCGTCCAGATATAGGGCTCACCCTACGTCTTTGCGAC
TTTAGAGGGCAGAAGCCCTTTATTCAGCCCCAGATCTCCCTCCGTTCAGGCCTCACCAGATTCCCTCCGG
GATCTCCCTAGATAACCTCCCCAACCTCGATTCCCCTCGCTGTCTCTCGCCCCACCGCTGAGGGCTGGGC
TGGGCTCCGATCGGGTCACCTGTCCCTTCTCTCTCCAGCTAGATGGCCCCCCGGCCGTGGCTGTGG
