>Addgene plasmid #80416 | DT12A | addgene partial sequence | sequence record 156732 | SP6 5'-ATTTAGGTGACACTATAG-3'
GGAGGATGGCCGCGCGCGCTGCCAGCCCAGCCCCCTCTTCTCGACGCTCGGTGGCACAGCTGGGCCACAG
CTGGGCGGGGGCGGTGCCTCCGGGTGGCCCGCTCGCCCTCCTATTGGCCGGACGCCAAAGCCCCGCCCCG
TGGCTTTTCCTCCCCCAACCCTGATTCGGCCGCTTCGCATCCCGCTAGCTCCTCCCAGACCTTCGGCCGC
CTCCACACGCCTCCGGATTGGCCCGCTGCGGAGCCTCCGGCCCACAACGCAAACCGCGGACACTGTGGAG
TCCAGAGCTTTGGGCAGATGGAGGGCCTTTTATTCGCGAGGGTCGGGGGTGGGGGTCCTAGGTGGGGACA
GACAATAGATACCGAGGAATGTCGGGGTCTCAGTGCATCCAAAACGTGGATTGGGGTTGTTGGGGGTCCT
GTAGCCTGTCAGCGAGTCGGAGGACGAGGTCAATAAATATCCAAACCGCCGAAGCGGGCGGGGCCGGCTG
GGGCTCCGAGAGCAGCGCAAGTGAGGAGGGGGGCGCGGGATCCCCGAAAAAGCGGGTTTGGCAAAAGCAA
ATTTCCCGAGTAAGCAGGCAGAGATCGCGCCAGACGCTCCCCAGAGCAGGGCGTCATGCACAAGAAAGCT
TTGCACTTTGCGAACCAACGATAGGTGGGGGTGCGTGGAGGATGGAACACGGACGGCCCGGCTTGCTGCC
TTCCCAGGCCTGCAGTTTGCCCATCCACGTCAGGGCCTCAGCCTGGCCGAAAGAAAGAAATGGTCTGTGA
TCCCCCGTCGAGCAGCAGCAGCAGCAGCAGCAGCAGCAGCAGCAGCAGTCGACATTCCCGGCTACAAGGA
CCCTTCGAGCCCCGTTCGCCGGCCGCGGA
